Addgene plasmid #79071: pCI-ING5
Purpose: Expression of ING5 in mammalian cells
Depositing lab: Karl Riabowol.
Backbone
  Vector backbone: pCI
  Backbone manufacturer: Promega
  Backbone size w/o insert (bp): 4006
  Vector type: Mammalian Expression
Growth in bacteria
  Bacterial resistance: Ampicillin, 100 μg/mL
  Growth temperature: 37°C
  Growth strain: DH5alpha
  Copy number: High Copy
Gene/Insert
  Gene/Insert name: ING5
  Species: H. sapiens (human)
  Insert size (bp): 720
  GenBank ID: AF189286.1
  Entrez Gene: ING5 (a.k.a. p28ING5)
  Promoter: CMV
  Cloning method: Restriction Enzyme; 5′ cloning site EcoRI (not destroyed); 3′ cloning site SalI (not destroyed)
  Sequencing primers: 5′ T7; 3′ EBV-rev
Terms and licenses: Academic/Nonprofit Terms; Industry Terms: Not Available to Industry
How to cite: pCI-ING5 was a gift from Karl Riabowol (Addgene plasmid # 79071 ; http://n2t.net/addgene:79071 ; RRID:Addgene_79071)
