[The description below was written by a language model from this plasmid's Addgene catalogue record.]
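Description:
pCI-ING5 is a mammalian expression plasmid built on the commercial pCI backbone (about 4.0 kb without insert), carrying the human ING5 coding sequence (also known as p28ING5) as an insert of roughly 720 bp. The insert was placed into the vector's multiple cloning site by restriction cloning between EcoRI at the 5′ end and SalI at the 3′ end. Both sites remain intact, so the insert can be excised or transferred to another vector. Expression is driven by the CMV promoter, a strong constitutive viral promoter that gives high-level transcription in a wide range of mammalian cell lines after transfection. The use of a T7 primer for 5′ sequencing indicates a T7 promoter site upstream of the insert. The record lists no epitope tag, fusion partner or reporter, so the protein appears to be expressed in untagged form, although this is not stated explicitly.

In bacteria the plasmid is maintained at high copy number and selected with ampicillin. No mammalian selection marker is recorded, so the construct is best suited to transient transfection unless a separate selectable plasmid is co-transfected. No feature table accompanies the record, so other backbone elements such as the origin of replication or polyadenylation signal are not documented here. The stated purpose is simply expression of ING5 in mammalian cells. ING5 belongs to the inhibitor of growth family of PHD-finger proteins associated with chromatin-modifying complexes, so the plasmid would typically serve in overexpression studies of its cellular functions.
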