>Addgene plasmid #79071 | pCI-ING5 | addgene partial sequence | sequence record 150503 | T7 5'-TAATACGACTCACTATAGGG-3'
AGGAACTTCCAGCTGATGCGAGAGCTGGACCAGAGGACGGAAGATAAGAAAGCAGAGATTGACATCCTGG
CTGCAGAGTACATCTCCACGGTGAAGACGCTGTCTCCAGACCAGCGCGTGGAGCGCCTGCAGAAGATCCA
GAACGCCTACAGCAAGTGCAAGGAATACAGTGACGACAAAGTGCAGCTGGCCATGCAGACCTACGAGATG
GTGGATAAACACATTCGAAGGCTTGATGCAGACCTGGCGCGCTTTGAAGCAAATCTGAAGGACAAGATGG
AGGGCAGTGATTTTGAAAGCTCCGGAGGGCGAGGGTTAAAAAAAGGCCGGGGTCAGAAAGAAAAAAGAGG
GTCCCGGGGCCGAGGCAGGAGGACATCAGAGGAAGACACACCAAAGAAAAAGAAGCACAAAGGAGGGTCT
GAGTTCACTGACACCATCCTGTCCGTGCACCCCTCTGATGTGCTGGACATGCCCGTGGACCCAAACGAAC
CCACGTACTGCCTGTGCCACCAGGTCTCCTATGGGGAGATGATTGGCTGTGACAATCCA
