>Addgene plasmid #79071 | pCI-ING5 | addgene partial sequence | sequence record 150631 | EBV-rev 5'-GTGGTTTGTCCAAACTCATC-3'
GGTCGACCTACTTCTTCTTCCTCTTTTCCTGGACACACCGTGGACAGAACCATTTTCCTTTGGGTTTCGT
GGTAAGGTCCACGCAGGCAAAGTGAAACCACTCAATTGGACAGTCTGGATTGTCACAGCCAATCATCTCC
CCATAGGAGACCTGGTGGCACAGGCAGTACGTGGGTTCGTTTGGGTCCACGGGCATGTCCAGCACATCAG
AGGGGTGCACGGACAGGATGGTGTCAGTGAACTCAGACCCTCCTTTGTGCTTCTTTTTCTTTGGTGTGTC
TTCCTCTGATGTCCTCCTGCCTCGGCCCCGGGACCCTCTTTTTTCTTTCTGACCCCGGCCTTTTTTTAAC
CCTCGCCCTCCGGAGCTTTCAAAATCACTGCCCTCCATCTTGTCCTTCAGATCTGCTTCAAAGCGCGCCA
GGTCTGCATCAAGCCTTCGAATGTGTTTATCCACCATCTCGTAGGTCTGCATGGCCAGCTGCACTTTGTC
GTCACTGTATTCCTTGCACTTGCTGTAGGCGTTCTGGATCTTCTGCAGGCGCTCCACGCGCTGGTCTGGA
GACAGCGTCTTCACCGTGGAGATGTACTCTGCAGCCAGGATGTCAATCTCTGCTTTCTTATCTTCCGTCC
TCTGGTCCAGCTCTCGCATCAGCTGGAAGTTCCTCTGAAGTTCGCAGGGAAGGTTCTCGATACTGTCCAG
ATAGTGCTCCAAGTACATGGCGGTCGCCATGAATTCTCGAGGCTAGCCTATAGTGAGTCGTA
